Addgene plasmid #27980: pDONR SC4MOL
Depositing lab: Igor Astsaturov. Depositing organization: Institute for Cancer Research d/b/a the Research Institute of Fox Chase Cancer Center.
Backbone
  Vector backbone: pDONR221
  Backbone manufacturer: Invitrogen
  Backbone size w/o insert (bp): 4762
  Vector type: Gateway Donor Vector
Growth in bacteria
  Bacterial resistance: Kanamycin, 50 μg/mL
  Growth temperature: 37°C
  Growth strain: DH5alpha
  Copy number: Unknown
Gene/Insert
  Gene/Insert name: SC4MOL
  Species: H. sapiens (human)
  GenBank ID: NM_006745
  Entrez Gene: MSMO1 (a.k.a. DESP4, ERG25, MCCPD, SC4MOL)
  Cloning method: Gateway Cloning; 5′ cloning site att1 (unknown if destroyed); 3′ cloning site att2 (unknown if destroyed)
  Sequencing primers: 5′ n/a
Terms and licenses: Academic/Nonprofit Terms; Industry Terms: Not Available to Industry
How to cite: pDONR SC4MOL was a gift from Igor Astsaturov (Addgene plasmid # 27980 ; http://n2t.net/addgene:27980 ; RRID:Addgene_27980)
