[The description below was written by a language model from this plasmid's Addgene catalogue record.]
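Description:
pDONR SC4MOL is a Gateway clone built on the Invitrogen pDONR221 backbone (listed as 4762 bp without insert) and catalogued as a Gateway donor vector. It is propagated in E. coli under kanamycin selection; the record lists the copy number as unknown and provides no feature table, so the origin of replication and other backbone elements are not documented here.

The insert is human SC4MOL, now officially named MSMO1 (aliases ERG25, DESP4, MCCPD), corresponding to a RefSeq mRNA entry. This gene encodes methylsterol monooxygenase 1, an enzyme of the cholesterol biosynthesis pathway that acts in C4-demethylation of sterol intermediates. The gene was introduced by Gateway recombination between the att1 and att2 sites. In the standard Gateway scheme, a BP reaction of an attB-flanked fragment into pDONR221 replaces the vector's counter-selection cassette and leaves the insert flanked by attL sites, yielding what is functionally an entry clone. The record itself, however, states only "att1" and "att2" and notes that it is unknown whether the sites were destroyed.

The record names no promoter, tag or reporter, consistent with a backbone that serves as a shuttle intermediate rather than an expression vector. It also does not state whether the insert is the full coding sequence, whether a stop codon is present, or whether any mutations were introduced. Constructs of this type are typically used as a source from which the gene can be moved by LR recombination into destination vectors of choice, for example for mammalian expression, tagging or viral delivery. The specific downstream application is not given.
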