>Addgene plasmid #27980 | pDONR SC4MOL | addgene partial sequence | sequence record 34273 | 27980 with M13R
TAATGATTTTATTTTGACTGATAGTGACCTGTTCGTTGCAACAAATTGATAAGCAATGCTTTCTTATAAT
GCCAACTTTGTACAAGAAAGCTGGGTCTTCAGTCTTTTTCTCAAACTTCTTCCTCTTTTCATTATAGGCA
TTATACTGAGAGTCTGTTCCAAAAATTCGATCCCACCATGTAAATGTTGAAGCATAGTTTCCAATGAAGT
TCATGTGGTGGAAATCATGATGCCGAGAACCAGCATAGAAAGGGATCAGATTTAAAGGGTTGAGAGGAAT
ATCATAACCACTATGGACATCAATAGTTTCTAATAAACGAATGGTCACCCATGCCCAAAGAAGAATTACA
TGATCACACAAAAGCACGATTCCAATGAAAAATCCAGTTCCAAGAATTAGAGTCTCCAAAGGATGTGCAT
ATTCAGCTTCCATTCCAAATGGAGCCTGAAACTCATGATGAACTTTATGAATATACTTGTATATTCTTTT
GTGGTGTAAGAGTCTATGCAGAAAATAGTGCCAAGTATCTTCAATGACTGCACAACCAAAGCATCTTGCC
AAAAGAAAATACCATCTTGGCATTCTTTCCCAATCATAAGGAATATTGAAATACTCTGTAAAATAATAGG
TTCCACAAATCAAAGGCAGCTGGATACAGAAGTGATTAAAGAGAAGAACTTTGAAACACTTCCATTGGTT
TTCCCATGTCTCTGGCTTATCCTTTTGAATTTTGTATTTTTTCATATAAGGTATAAATTGAAATAAAAAT
CCAGGTAAACAGAATAAGAAATAAAGGGCTTCATGAACTATAAGGGATCCCCATGTTGCAATCTGG
